Addgene plasmid #174497: pnEA-vH_His-TEV-SEPT2_SEPT6
Purpose: bacterial co-expression of human SEPT2 and of human SEPT6
Depositing lab: Manos Mavrakis. Publication: Insights into animal septins using recombinant human septin octamers with distinct SEPT9 isoforms. Iv F, Martins CS, Castro-Linares G, Taveneau C, Barbier P, Verdier-Pinard P, Camoin L, Audebert S, Tsai FC, Ramond L, Llewellyn A, Belhabib M, Nakazawa K, Di Cicco A, Vincentelli R, Wenger J, Cabantous S, Koenderink GH, Bertin A, Mavrakis M. J Cell Sci. 2021 Jul 8. pii: 270842. doi: 10.1242/jcs.258484. PubMed 34237139.
Backbone
  Vector backbone: pnEA-vH
  Total vector size (bp): 8169
  Vector type: Bacterial Expression
Growth in bacteria
  Bacterial resistance: Ampicillin, 100 μg/mL
  Growth temperature: 37°C
  Growth strain: DH5alpha
  Copy number: High Copy
Gene/Insert 1
  Gene/Insert name: SEPTIN2 (alt name: SEPT2)
  Species: H. sapiens (human)
  Entrez Gene: SEPTIN2 (a.k.a. DIFF6, NEDD-5, NEDD5, Pnutl3, SEPT2, hNedd5)
  Tag / fusion protein: His6-TEV (N terminal on insert)
  Cloning method: Gibson Cloning
  Sequencing primers: 5′ N/A; 3′ N/A
Gene/Insert 2
  Gene/Insert name: SEPTIN6 (alt name: SEPT6)
  Species: H. sapiens (human)
  Entrez Gene: SEPTIN6 (a.k.a. SEP2, SEPT2, SEPT6)
  Cloning method: Gibson Cloning
  Sequencing primers: 5′ N/A; 3′ N/A
Terms and licenses: Academic/Nonprofit Terms; Industry Terms: Not Available to Industry
How to cite: pnEA-vH_His-TEV-SEPT2_SEPT6 was a gift from Manos Mavrakis (Addgene plasmid # 174497 ; http://n2t.net/addgene:174497 ; RRID:Addgene_174497)
