[The description below was written by a language model from this plasmid's Addgene catalogue record and pLannotate feature annotations shown in this document.]
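Description:
pnEA-vH_His-TEV-SEPT2_SEPT6 is a bacterial expression plasmid of about 8.2 kb, built on the pnEA-vH backbone, for co-expressing two human septins, SEPT2 (SEPTIN2) and SEPT6 (SEPTIN6), in E. coli. The backbone has a pBR322/pET-like layout. It carries a ColE1/pMB1-type origin together with the bom region and the rop gene, and an ampicillin resistance gene (β-lactamase) under its own promoter for selection. The catalogue lists it as high copy, although rop is normally associated with reduced copy number. The fragments of the tetracycline resistance gene and its promoter that flank the expression region are remnants of the parental backbone, not a functional marker.

Both inserts lie in the same orientation between a single T7 promoter with an adjacent lac operator and a single T7 terminator, so the feature table indicates a bicistronic arrangement. The SEPT6 coding sequence comes first, preceded by a T7 gene 10 ribosome binding site. A second copy of that RBS then drives translation of SEPT2. According to the catalogue, SEPT2 carries an N-terminal His6 tag followed by a TEV protease cleavage site; the short "capTEV" fragment annotated just upstream of SEPT2 likely corresponds to this tag. SEPT6 is recorded without a tag. A plasmid-borne lacI gene supplies the repressor, so expression is IPTG-inducible in hosts that provide T7 RNA polymerase. The small "SET1" match just before the terminator is probably residual vector sequence.

The associated publication title describes recombinant human septin octamers with distinct SEPT9 isoforms. The plasmid therefore supplies the SEPT2 and SEPT6 subunits for that work, with the cleavable His tag on SEPT2 available for affinity purification of the complex.
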