Features (pLannotate 1.2.2; 22 found; start..end, strand, type, name):
    104..208     +  promoter       AmpR promoter: bla
    209..1069    +  CDS            AmpR: β-lactamase; bla; confers resistance to ampicillin, carbenicillin, and related antibiotics
   1240..1828    +  rep_origin     ori: high-copy-number ColE1/pMB1/pBR322/pUC origin of replication
   2014..2153    -  misc_feature   bom: basis of mobility region from pBR322
   2255..2446    -  CDS            rop: Rop protein, which maintains plasmids at low copy number; rop
   2463..2843    +  CDS            YPB1_ECOLX: Protein predicted: Swiss-Prot protein existence level 4. From Escherichia coli.
   3085..3709    -  CDS            TcR (fragment): tetracycline efflux protein; tet; confers resistance to tetracycline
   3724..3745    -  protein_bind   CAP binding site: CAP binding activates transcription in the presence of cAMP. E. coli catabolite activator protein
   3758..4839    -  CDS            lacI: lac repressor; lacI; The lac repressor binds to the lac operator to inhibit transcription in E. coli. This inhibition can be relieved by adding lactose or isopropyl-β-D-thiogalactopyranoside (IPTG).
   4840..4917    -  promoter       lacI promoter: lacI
   4925..5204    -  CDS            TcR (fragment): tetracycline efflux protein; tet; confers resistance to tetracycline
   5226..5244    +  promoter       T7 promoter: promoter for bacteriophage T7 RNA polymerase
   5245..5269    +  protein_bind   lac operator: The lac repressor binds to the lac operator to inhibit transcription in E. coli. This inhibition can be relieved by adding lactose or isopropyl-β-D-thiogalactopyranoside (IPTG). lac repressor encoded by lacI
   5284..5306    +  RBS            RBS: efficient ribosome binding site from bacteriophage T7 gene 10 (Olins and Rangwala, 1989)
   5314..6594    +  CDS            SEPTIN6: SEPT6_HUMAN - Also known as KIAA0128, SEP2, SEPT6. Experimental evidence at protein level: Swiss-Prot protein existence level 1. Filament-forming cytoskeletal GTPase. Required for normal organization of the actin cytoskeleton. Involved in cytokinesis. May play a role in HCV RNA replication. Forms a filamentous structure with SEPTIN12, SEPTIN6, SEPTIN2 and probably SEPTIN4 at the sperm annulus which is required for the structural integrity and motility of the sperm tail during postmeiotic differentiation (PubMed:25588830). From Homo sapiens (Human).
   6622..6644    +  RBS            RBS: efficient ribosome binding site from bacteriophage T7 gene 10 (Olins and Rangwala, 1989)
   6663..6679    +  CDS            capTEV™ (fragment): composite tag for in vivo biotinylation, TEV protease cleavage, and 6xHis tagging
   6726..7808    +  CDS            SEPTIN2: SEPT2_HUMAN - Also known as DIFF6, KIAA0158, NEDD5, SEPT2. Experimental evidence at protein level: Swiss-Prot protein existence level 1. Filament-forming cytoskeletal GTPase. Forms a filamentous structure with SEPTIN12, SEPTIN6, SEPTIN2 and probably SEPTIN4 at the sperm annulus which is required for the structural integrity and motility of the sperm tail during postmeiotic differentiation (PubMed:25588830). Required for normal organization of the actin cytoskeleton. Plays a role in the biogenesis of polarized columnar- shaped epithelium by maintaining polyglutamylated microtubules, thus facili
   7849..7898    +  CDS            SET1 (fragment): solubility-enhancement tag derived from T7 phage gene 10B
   7906..7953    +  terminator     T7 terminator: transcription terminator for bacteriophage T7 RNA polymerase
   7976..8080    -  CDS            TcR (fragment): tetracycline efflux protein; tet; confers resistance to tetracycline
   8128..8156    -  promoter       tet promoter: E. coli promoter for tetracycline efflux protein gene
>Addgene plasmid #174497 | pnEA-vH_His-TEV-SEPT2_SEPT6 | addgene full sequence | sequence record 345966 | Addgene NGS Result
TTCTTGAAGACGAAAGGGCCTCGTGATACGCCTATTTTTATAGGTTAATGTCATGATAATAATGGTTTCT
TAGACGTCAGGTGGCACTTTTCGGGGAAATGTGCGCGGAACCCCTATTTGTTTATTTTTCTAAATACATT
CAAATATGTATCCGCTCATGAGACAATAACCCTGATAAATGCTTCAATAATATTGAAAAAGGAAGAGTAT
GAGTATTCAACATTTCCGTGTCGCCCTTATTCCCTTTTTTGCGGCATTTTGCCTTCCTGTTTTTGCTCAC
CCAGAAACGCTGGTGAAAGTAAAAGATGCTGAAGATCAGTTGGGTGCACGAGTGGGTTACATCGAACTGG
ATCTCAACAGCGGTAAGATCCTTGAGAGTTTTCGCCCCGAAGAACGTTTTCCAATGATGAGCACTTTTAA
AGTTCTGCTATGTGGCGCGGTATTATCCCGTGTTGACGCCGGGCAAGAGCAACTCGGTCGCCGCATACAC
TATTCTCAGAATGACTTGGTTGAGTACTCACCAGTCACAGAAAAGCATCTTACGGATGGCATGACAGTAA
GAGAATTATGCAGTGCTGCCATAACCATGAGTGATAACACTGCGGCCAACTTACTTCTGACAACGATCGG
AGGACCGAAGGAGCTAACCGCTTTTTTGCACAACATGGGGGATCATGTAACTCGCCTTGATCGTTGGGAA
CCGGAGCTGAATGAAGCCATACCAAACGACGAGCGTGACACCACGATGCCTGCAGCAATGGCAACAACGT
TGCGCAAACTATTAACTGGCGAACTACTTACTCTAGCTTCCCGGCAACAATTAATAGACTGGATGGAGGC
GGATAAAGTTGCAGGACCACTTCTGCGCTCGGCCCTTCCGGCTGGCTGGTTTATTGCTGATAAATCTGGA
GCCGGTGAGCGTGGGTCTCGCGGTATCATTGCAGCACTGGGGCCAGATGGTAAGCCCTCCCGTATCGTAG
TTATCTACACGACGGGGAGTCAGGCAACTATGGATGAACGAAATAGACAGATCGCTGAGATAGGTGCCTC
ACTGATTAAGCATTGGTAACTGTCAGACCAAGTTTACTCATATATACTTTAGATTGATTTAAAACTTCAT
TTTTAATTTAAAAGGATCTAGGTGAAGATCCTTTTTGATAATCTCATGACCAAAATCCCTTAACGTGAGT
TTTCGTTCCACTGAGCGTCAGACCCCGTAGAAAAGATCAAAGGATCTTCTTGAGATCCTTTTTTTCTGCG
CGTAATCTGCTGCTTGCAAACAAAAAAACCACCGCTACCAGCGGTGGTTTGTTTGCCGGATCAAGAGCTA
CCAACTCTTTTTCCGAAGGTAACTGGCTTCAGCAGAGCGCAGATACCAAATACTGTCCTTCTAGTGTAGC
CGTAGTTAGGCCACCACTTCAAGAACTCTGTAGCACCGCCTACATACCTCGCTCTGCTAATCCTGTTACC
AGTGGCTGCTGCCAGTGGCGATAAGTCGTGTCTTACCGGGTTGGACTCAAGACGATAGTTACCGGATAAG
GCGCAGCGGTCGGGCTGAACGGGGGGTTCGTGCACACAGCCCAGCTTGGAGCGAACGACCTACACCGAAC
TGAGATACCTACAGCGTGAGCTATGAGAAAGCGCCACGCTTCCCGAAGGGAGAAAGGCGGACAGGTATCC
GGTAAGCGGCAGGGTCGGAACAGGAGAGCGCACGAGGGAGCTTCCAGGGGGAAACGCCTGGTATCTTTAT
AGTCCTGTCGGGTTTCGCCACCTCTGACTTGAGCGTCGATTTTTGTGATGCTCGTCAGGGGGGCGGAGCC
TATGGAAAAACGCCAGCAACGCGGCCTTTTTACGGTTCCTGGCCTTTTGCTGGCCTTTTGCTCACATGTT
CTTTCCTGCGTTATCCCCTGATTCTGTGGATAACCGTATTACCGCCTTTGAGTGAGCTGATACCGCTCGC
CGCAGCCGAACGACCGAGCGCAGCGAGTCAGTGAGCGAGGAAGCGGAAGAGCGCCTGATGCGGTATTTTC
TCCTTACGCATCTGTGCGGTATTTCACACCGCAATGGTGCACTCTCAGTACAATCTGCTCTGATGCCGCA
TAGTTAAGCCAGTATACACTCCGCTATCGCTACGTGACTGGGTCATGGCTGCGCCCCGACACCCGCCAAC
ACCCGCTGACGCGCCCTGACGGGCTTGTCTGCTCCCGGCATCCGCTTACAGACAAGCTGTGACCGTCTCC
GGGAGCTGCATGTGTCAGAGGTTTTCACCGTCATCACCGAAACGCGCGAGGCAGCTGCGGTAAAGCTCAT
CAGCGTGGTCGTGAAGCGATTCACAGATGTCTGCCTGTTCATCCGCGTCCAGCTCGTTGAGTTTCTCCAG
AAGCGTTAATGTCTGGCTTCTGATAAAGCGGGCCATGTTAAGGGCGGTTTTTTCCTGTTTGGTCACTGAT
GCCTCCGTGTAAGGGGGATTTCTGTTCATGGGGGTAATGATACCGATGAAACGAGAGAGGATGCTCACGA
TACGGGTTACTGATGATGAACATGCCCGGTTACTGGAACGTTGTGAGGGTAAACAACTGGCGGTATGGAT
GCGGCGGGACCAGAGAAAAATCACTCAGGGTCAATGCCAGCGCTTCGTTAATACAGATGTAGGTGTTCCA
CAGGGTAGCCAGCAGCATCCTGCGATGCAGATCCGGAACATAATGGTGCAGGGCGCTGACTTCCGCGTTT
CCAGACTTTACGAAACACGGAAACCGAAGACCATTCATGTTGTTGCTCAGGTCGCAGACGTTTTGCAGCA
GCAGTCGCTTCACGTTCGCTCGCGTATCGGTGATTCATTCTGCTAACCAGTAAGGCAACCCCGCCAGCCT
AGCCGGGTCCTCAACGACAGGAGCACGATCATGCGCACCCGTGGCCAGGACCCAACGCTGCCCGAGATGC
GCCGCGTGCGGCTGCTGGAGATGGCGGACGCGATGGATATGTTCTGCCAAGGGTTGGTTTGCGCATTCAC
AGTTCTCCGCAAGAATTGATTGGCTCCAATTCTTGGAGTGGTGAATCCGTTAGCGAGGTGCCGCCGGCTT
CCATTCAGGTCGAGGTGGCCCGGCTCCATGCACCGCGACGCAACGCGGGGAGGCAGACAAGGTATAGGGC
GGCGCCTACAATCCATGCCAACCCGTTCCATGTGCTCGCCGAGGCGGCATAAATCGCCGTGACGATCAGC
GGTCCAATGATCGAAGTTAGGCTGGTAAGAGCCGCGAGCGATCCTTGAAGCTGTCCCTGATGGTCGTCAT
CTACCTGCCTGGACAGCATGGCCTGCAACGCGGGCATCCCGATGCCGCCGGAAGCGAGAAGAATCATAAT
GGGGAAGGCCATCCAGCCTCGCGTCGCGAACGCCAGCAAGACGTAGCCCAGCGCGTCGGCCGCCATGCCG
GCGATAATGGCCTGCTTCTCGCCGAAACGTTTGGTGGCGGGACCAGTGACGAAGGCTTGAGCGAGGGCGT
GCAAGATTCCGAATACCGCAAGCGACAGGCCGATCATCGTCGCGCTCCAGCGAAAGCGGTCCTCGCCGAA
AATGACCCAGAGCGCTGCCGGCACCTGTCCTACGAGTTGCATGATAAAGAAGACAGTCATAAGTGCGGCG
ACGATAGTCATGCCCCGCGCCCACCGGAAGGAGCTGACTGGGTTGAAGGCTCTCAAGGGCATCGGTCGAG
ATCCCGGTGCCTAATGAGTGAGCTAACTTACATTAATTGCGTTGCGCTCACTGCCCGCTTTCCAGTCGGG
AAACTGTCGTGCCAGCTGCATTAATGAATCGGCCAACGCGCGGGGAGAGGCGGTTTGCGTATTGGGCGCC
AGGGTGGTTTTTCTTTTCACCAGTGAGACGGGCAACAGCTGATTGCCCTTCACCGCCTGGCCCTGAGAGA
GTTGCAGCAAGCGGTCCACGCTGGTTTGCCCCAGCAGGCGAAAATCCTGTTTGATGGTGGTTAACGGCGG
GATATAACATGAGCTGTCTTCGGTATCGTCGTATCCCACTACCGAGATATCCGCACCAACGCGCAGCCCG
GACTCGGTAATGGCGCGCATTGCGCCCAGCGCCATCTGATCGTTGGCAACCAGCATCGCAGTGGGAACGA
TGCCCTCATTCAGCATTTGCATGGTTTGTTGAAAACCGGACATGGCACTCCAGTCGCCTTCCCGTTCCGC
TATCGGCTGAATTTGATTGCGAGTGAGATATTTATGCCAGCCAGCCAGACGCAGACGCGCCGAGACAGAA
CTTAATGGGCCCGCTAACAGCGCGATTTGCTGGTGACCCAATGCGACCAGATGCTCCACGCCCAGTCGCG
TACCGTCTTCATGGGAGAAAATAATACTGTTGATGGGTGTCTGGTCAGAGACATCAAGAAATAACGCCGG
AACATTAGTGCAGGCAGCTTCCACAGCAATGGCATCCTGGTCATCCAGCGGATAGTTAATGATCAGCCCA
CTGACGCGTTGCGCGAGAAGATTGTGCACCGCCGCTTTACAGGCTTCGACGCCGCTTCGTTCTACCATCG
ACACCACCACGCTGGCACCCAGTTGATCGGCGCGAGATTTAATCGCCGCGACAATTTGCGACGGCGCGTG
CAGGGCCAGACTGGAGGTGGCAACGCCAATCAGCAACGACTGTTTGCCCGCCAGTTGTTGTGCCACGCGG
TTGGGAATGTAATTCAGCTCCGCCATCGCCGCTTCCACTTTTTCCCGCGTTTTCGCAGAAACGTGGCTGG
CCTGGTTCACCACGCGGGAAACGGTCTGATAAGAGACACCGGCATACTCTGCGACATCGTATAACGTTAC
TGGTTTCACATTCACCACCCTGAATTGACTCTCTTCCGGGCGCTATCATGCCATACCGCGAAAGGTTTTG
CGCCATTCGATGGTGTCCGGGATCTCGACGCTCTCCCTTATGCGACTCCTGCATTAGGAAGCAGCCCAGT
AGTAGGTTGAGGCCGTTGAGCACCGCCGCCGCAAGGAATGGTGCATGCAAGGAGATGGCGCCCAACAGTC
CCCCGGCCACGGGGCCTGCCACCATACCCACGCCGAAACAAGCGCTCATGAGCCCGAAGTGGCGAGCCCG
ATCTTCCCCATCGGTGATGTCGGCGATATAGGCGCCAGCAACCGCACCTGTGGCGCCGGTGATGCCGGCC
ACGATGCGTCCGGCGTAGAGGATCGAGATCTCGATCCCGCGAAATTAATACGACTCACTATAGGGGAATT
GTGAGCGGATAACAATTCCCCACTAGTAATAATTTTGTTTAACTTTAAGAAGGAGATATACATATGGCAG
CGACCGATATAGCTCGCCAGGTGGGTGAAGGTTGCCGAACTGTCCCCCTGGCTGGACATGTGGGGTTTGA
CAGCTTGCCTGACCAGCTGGTGAATAAGTCCGTCAGCCAGGGCTTCTGCTTCAACATCCTGTGCGTGGGA
GAGACAGGTTTGGGCAAGTCCACCCTCATGGACACCCTGTTCAACACCAAATTCGAAGGGGAGCCAGCCA
CCCACACACAGCCGGGTGTCCAGCTCCAGTCTAATACCTATGACCTCCAAGAGAGCAACGTGAGGCTAAA
GCTCACGATCGTTAGCACAGTTGGCTTTGGGGACCAGATCAACAAAGAGGACAGCTACAAGCCTATCGTG
GAATTCATCGATGCACAATTCGAGGCCTACCTGCAGGAAGAGCTAAAGATCCGAAGAGTGCTACACACCT
ACCATGACTCCCGAATCCATGTCTGCTTGTATTTCATTGCCCCCACGGGTCATTCCCTGAAGTCTCTGGA
CCTAGTGACTATGAAGAAGCTGGACAGTAAGGTGAACATCATCCCCATCATTGCCAAAGCAGATGCCATT
TCGAAGAGTGAGCTAACAAAGTTCAAAATCAAAATCACCAGCGAGCTTGTCAGCAACGGAGTCCAGATCT
ATCAGTTTCCTACAGATGATGAGTCGGTGGCAGAGATCAATGGAACCATGAACGCCCACCTGCCGTTTGC
TGTCATTGGCAGCACAGAAGAACTGAAGATAGGCAACAAGATGATGAGGGCGCGGCAGTATCCTTGGGGC
ACTGTGCAGGTTGAAAACGAGGCCCACTGCGACTTTGTGAAGCTGCGGGAGATGCTGATTCGGGTCAACA
TGGAGGATCTGCGGGAGCAGACCCACACCCGGCACTATGAGCTGTATCGCCGCTGTAAGCTGGAGGAGAT
GGGCTTCAAGGACACCGACCCTGACAGCAAACCCTTCAGTTTACAGGAGACATATGAGGCCAAAAGGAAC
GAGTTCCTAGGGGAACTCCAGAAAAAAGAAGAGGAGATGAGACAGATGTTCGTCCAGCGAGTCAAAGAGA
AAGAAGCGGAGCTCAAAGAGGCAGAGAAAGAGCTGCACGAGAAGTTTGACCGTCTGAAGAAACTGCACCA
GGACGAGAAGAAGAAACTGGAGGATAAGAAGAAATCCCTGGATGATGAAGTGAATGCTTTCAAGCAAAGA
AAGACGGCGGCTGAGCTGCTCCAGTCCCAGGGCTCCCAGGCTGGAGGCTCACAGACTCTGAAGAGAGACA
AAGAGAAGAAAAATTAAGGATCCTAATAGTCTAGTAATAATTTTGTTTAACTTTAAGAAGGAGATATACC
ATGGGCAGCAGCCATCATCATCATCATCACAGCAGCGGTACCGGCAGCGGCGAAAACCTTTACTTCCAGG
GCCATATGTCTAAGCAACAACCAACTCAGTTTATAAATCCAGAAACTCCTGGCTATGTTGGATTTGCAAA
TCTTCCCAATCAAGTTCACCGAAAATCAGTGAAGAAGGGGTTCGAGTTCACTCTGATGGTGGTTGGTGAA
TCTGGTCTAGGAAAATCAACTCTCATAAACAGCTTATTCCTGACTGATCTCTACCCAGAAAGAGTGATTC
CTGGAGCTGCAGAGAAAATTGAAAGAACTGTCCAGATAGAGGCTTCGACTGTTGAGATTGAAGAGCGGGG
TGTGAAGCTGCGGCTTACAGTAGTGGACACTCCCGGCTACGGGGATGCCATCAACTGCAGGGATTGTTTC
AAGACAATTATCTCCTACATTGATGAGCAGTTTGAACGCTACCTACATGATGAGAGTGGACTGAACAGGC
GTCACATCATTGATAACAGGGTACATTGTTGCTTCTACTTCATTTCACCTTTTGGACATGGACTGAAGCC
CTTAGATGTTGCATTTATGAAAGCGATACACAATAAGGTGAATATTGTGCCTGTCATTGCGAAAGCTGAC
ACTCTCACTCTGAAGGAGCGTGAGCGGCTTAAGAAAAGGATTTTGGATGAAATTGAAGAGCATAACATTA
AAATCTATCACTTACCTGATGCAGAGTCAGATGAAGATGAAGACTTTAAGGAGCAGACTAGACTCCTCAA
GGCCAGTATCCCATTCTCTGTGGTTGGCTCCAACCAGTTGATTGAAGCCAAAGGCAAGAAGGTTAGAGGC
CGTCTCTACCCATGGGGTGTTGTAGAGGTGGAGAACCCAGAACACAATGACTTTCTGAAGCTGAGAACGA
TGCTCATCACCCACATGCAGGACCTACAGGAAGTGACCCAAGACCTTCACTATGAAAACTTCCGTTCTGA
GAGGCTGAAGAGAGGCGGCAGGAAAGTAGAGAATGAGGACATGAATAAAGACCAGATCTTGCTTGAAAAG
GAGGCTGAGCTCCGCCGCATGCAAGAGATGATTGCAAGAATGCAAGCGCAGATGCAGATGCAGATGCAGG
GTGGTGACGGCGACGGCGGGGCTCTCGGCCACCATGTGTGAGGATCCTAATAGTCTAGAGCTAGCCCTAG
GAGATCCGGCTGCTAACAAAGCCCGAAAGGAAGCTGAGTTGGCTGCTGCCACCGCTGAGCAATAACTAGC
ATAACCCCTTGGGGCCTCTAAACGGGTCTTGAGGGGTTTTTTGCTGAAAGGAGGAACTATATCCGGATAT
CCCGCAAGAGGCCCGGCAGTACCGGCATAACCAAGCCTATGCCTACAGCATCCAGGGTGACGGTGCCGAG
GATGACGATGAGCGCATTGTTAGATTTCATACACGGTGCCTGACTGCGTTAGCAATTTAACTGTGATAAA
CTACCGCATTAAAGCTTATCGATGATAAGCTGTCAAACATGAGAA
